Addgene plasmid #47434: Myc-Rab35 Q67L
Depositing lab: Peter McPherson. Depositing organization: McGill University. Publication: Interplay between Rab35 and Arf6 controls cargo recycling to coordinate cell adhesion and migration. Allaire PD, Seyed Sadr M, Chaineau M, Seyed Sadr E, Konefal S, Fotouhi M, Maret D, Ritter B, Del Maestro RF, McPherson PS. J Cell Sci. 2013 Feb 1;126(Pt 3):722-31. doi: 10.1242/jcs.112375. Epub 2012 Dec 21. PubMed 23264734.
Backbone
  Vector backbone: pCDNA3-myc
  Backbone manufacturer: Invitrogen
  Vector type: Mammalian Expression
Growth in bacteria
  Bacterial resistance: Ampicillin, 100 μg/mL
  Growth temperature: 37°C
  Growth strain: DH5alpha
  Copy number: High Copy
Gene/Insert
  Gene/Insert name: Rab35 Q67L (alt name: Rab35)
  Species: H. sapiens (human)
  Mutation: Q67L active
  Entrez Gene: RAB35 (a.k.a. H-ray, RAB1C, RAY)
  Promoter: CMV
  Tag / fusion protein: Myc (N terminal on backbone)
  Cloning method: Unknown
  Sequencing primers: 5′ CMV-F; 3′ BGHrev
Terms and licenses: Academic/Nonprofit Terms; Industry Terms: Not Available to Industry
How to cite: Myc-Rab35 Q67L was a gift from Peter McPherson (Addgene plasmid # 47434 ; http://n2t.net/addgene:47434 ; RRID:Addgene_47434)
