[The description below was written by a language model from this plasmid's Addgene catalogue record and pLannotate feature annotations shown in this document.]
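Description:
Myc-Rab35 Q67L is a mammalian expression plasmid built on a pcDNA3-myc backbone that encodes human RAB35 carrying the Q67L substitution, recorded as the active form of this small GTPase. In Rab proteins, this kind of mutation in the catalytic glutamine generally impairs GTP hydrolysis and so favours the GTP-bound, effector-engaging state. The open reading frame is driven by the human cytomegalovirus immediate-early enhancer and promoter and terminated by the bovine growth hormone polyadenylation signal. According to the catalogue entry, a Myc epitope supplied by the backbone is fused to the N-terminus. The feature table does not annotate the tag separately, although there is a short unannotated stretch between the T7 promoter and the RAB35 coding sequence where it would lie. T7 and SP6 phage promoters flank the insert, as is usual for this vector family. A very short hit to an HIV-1 LTR next to the CMV promoter is a fragment-level match and probably not a functional viral element.

In E. coli the 6,059 nt plasmid is maintained at high copy through a ColE1/pUC-type origin and selected with ampicillin via the bla gene; an f1 origin is also present. A separate SV40 early promoter drives a neomycin phosphotransferase cassette with an SV40 polyadenylation signal, which would allow G418 selection of stably transfected mammalian cells. Residual lac regulatory sequences and lacI and ble fragments are backbone remnants. The construct suits transient or stable expression of epitope-tagged, activated Rab35, detectable with anti-Myc antibodies. The associated publication concerns the interplay of Rab35 and Arf6 in cargo recycling, cell adhesion and migration.
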