Features (pLannotate 1.2.2; 21 found; start..end, strand, type, name):
      2..94      +  CDS            lacI (fragment): lac repressor; lacI; The lac repressor binds to the lac operator to inhibit transcription in E. coli. This inhibition can be relieved by adding lactose or isopropyl-β-D-thiogalactopyranoside (IPTG).
    107..128     +  protein_bind   CAP binding site: CAP binding activates transcription in the presence of cAMP. E. coli catabolite activator protein
    143..173     +  promoter       lac promoter: promoter for the E. coli lac operon
    181..197     +  protein_bind   lac operator: The lac repressor binds to the lac operator to inhibit transcription in E. coli. This inhibition can be relieved by adding lactose or isopropyl-β-D-thiogalactopyranoside (IPTG). lac repressor encoded by lacI
    270..391     -  polyA_signal   SV40 poly(A) signal: SV40 polyadenylation signal
    386..544     -  CDS            ble (fragment): BLE_KLEPN - Experimental evidence at protein level: Swiss-Prot protein existence level 1. Binding protein with a strong affinity to the bleomycin family of antibiotics. Binds to CL990; an antimitotic-antibiotic compound. From Klebsiella pneumoniae.
    568..1359    -  CDS            neo: KKA2_KLEPN - Also known as kan, nptII. Experimental evidence at protein level: Swiss-Prot protein existence level 1. Resistance to kanamycin, neomycin, paromomycin, ribostamycin, butirosin and gentamicin B. From Klebsiella pneumoniae.
   1426..1755    -  promoter       SV40 promoter: SV40 enhancer and early promoter
   1769..2197    -  rep_origin     f1 ori (sequence partly withheld): f1 bacteriophage origin of replication; arrow indicates direction of (+) strand synthesis
   2218..2239    -  promoter       SV40 promoter (fragment): SV40 enhancer and early promoter
   2243..2467    -  polyA_signal   bGH poly(A) signal: bovine growth hormone polyadenylation signal
   2493..2511    +  promoter       SP6 promoter: promoter for bacteriophage SP6 RNA polymerase
   2575..3177    -  CDS            RAB35: RAB35_HUMAN - Also known as RAB1C, RAY. Experimental evidence at protein level: Swiss-Prot protein existence level 1. The small GTPases Rab are key regulators of intracellular membrane trafficking, from the formation of transport vesicles to their fusion with membranes. Rabs cycle between an inactive GDP-bound form and an active GTP-bound form that is able to recruit to membranes different sets of downstream effectors directly responsible for vesicle formation, movement, tethering and fusion. That Rab is involved in the process of endocytosis and is an essential rate-limiting regulator of the
   3242..3260    -  promoter       T7 promoter: promoter for bacteriophage T7 RNA polymerase
   3276..3309    -  LTR            5' LTR (truncated) (fragment): truncated 5' long terminal repeat (LTR) from HIV-1
   3305..3508    -  promoter       CMV promoter: human cytomegalovirus (CMV) immediate early promoter
   3509..3888    -  enhancer       CMV enhancer: human cytomegalovirus immediate early enhancer
   4043..4095    +  misc_feature   bom (fragment): basis of mobility region from pBR322
   4154..4258    +  promoter       AmpR promoter: bla
   4259..5119    +  CDS            AmpR: β-lactamase; bla; confers resistance to ampicillin, carbenicillin, and related antibiotics
   5290..5878    +  rep_origin     ori: high-copy-number ColE1/pMB1/pBR322/pUC origin of replication
>Addgene plasmid #47434 | Myc-Rab35 Q67L | addgene full sequence | sequence record 139171 | Addgene NGS result
AGCGCCCAATACGCAAACCGCCTCTCCCCGCGCGTTGGCCGATTCATTAATGCAGCTGGCACGACAGGTT
TCCCGACTGGAAAGCGGGCAGTGAGCGCAACGCAATTAATGTGAGTTAGCTCACTCATTAGGCACCCCAG
GCTTTACACTTTATGCTTCCGGCTCGTATGTTGTGTGGAATTGTGAGCGGATAACAATTTCACACAGGAA
ACAGCTATGACCATGATTACGCCAAGCTCTAGCTAGAGGTCGACGGTATACAGACATGATAAGATACATT
GATGAGTTTGGACAAACCACAACTAGAATGCAGTGAAAAAAATGCTTTATTTGTGAAATTTGTGATGCTA
TTGCTTTATTTGTAACCATTATAAGCTGCAATAAACAAGTTGGGGTGGGCGAAGAACTCCAGCATGAGAT
CCCCGCGCTGGAGGATCATCCAGCCGGCGTCCCGGAAAACGATTCCGAAGCCCAACCTTTCATAGAAGGC
GGCGGTGGAATCGAAATCTCGTGATGGCAGGTTGGGCGTCGCTTGGTCGGTCATTTCGAACCCCAGAGTC
CCGCTCAGAAGAACTCGTCAAGAAGGCGATAGAAGGCGATGCGCTGCGAATCGGGAGCGGCGATACCGTA
AAGCACGAGGAAGCGGTCAGCCCATTCGCCGCCAAGCTCTTCAGCAATATCACGGGTAGCCAACGCTATG
TCCTGATAGCGGTCCGCCACACCCAGCCGGCCACAGTCGATGAATCCAGAAAAGCGGCCATTTTCCACCA
TGATATTCGGCAAGCAGGCATCGCCATGGGTCACGACGAGATCCTCGCCGTCGGGCATGCGCGCCTTGAG
CCTGGCGAACAGTTCGGCTGGCGCGAGCCCCTGATGCTCTTCGTCCAGATCATCCTGATCGACAAGACCG
GCTTCCATCCGAGTACGTGCTCGCTCGATGCGATGTTTCGCTTGGTGGTCGAATGGGCAGGTAGCCGGAT
CAAGCGTATGCAGCCGCCGCATTGCATCAGCCATGATGGATACTTTCTCGGCAGGAGCAAGGTGAGATGA
CAGGAGATCCTGCCCCGGCACTTCGCCCAATAGCAGCCAGTCCCTTCCCGCTTCAGTGACAACGTCGAGC
ACAGCTGCGCAAGGAACGCCCGTCGTGGCCAGCCACGATAGCCGCGCTGCCTCGTCCTGCAGTTCATTCA
GGGCACCGGACAGGTCGGTCTTGACAAAAAGAACCGGGCGCCCCTGCGCTGACAGCCGGAACACGGCGGC
ATCAGAGCAGCCGATTGTCTGTTGTGCCCAGTCATAGCCGAATAGCCTCTCCACCCAAGCGGCCGGAGAA
CCTGCGTGCAATCCATCTTGTTCAATCATGCGAAACGATCCTCATCCTGTCTCTTGATCAGATCCGAAAA
TGGATATACAAGCTCCCGGGAGCTTTTTGCAAAAGCCTAGGCCTCCAAAAAAGCCTCCTCACTACTTCTG
GAATAGCTCAGAGGCAGAGGCGGCCTCGGCCTCTGCATAAATAAAAAAAATTAGTCAGCCATGGGGCGGA
GAATGGGCGGAACTGGGCGGAGTTAGGGGCGGGATGGGCGGAGTTAGGGGCGGGACTATGGTTGCTGACT
AATTGAGATGCATGCTTTGCATACTTCTGCCTGCTGGGGAGCCTGGGGACTTTCCACACCTGGTTGCTGA
CTAATTGAGATGCATGCTTTGCATACTTCTGCCTGCTGGGGAGCCTGGGGACTTTCCACACCCTAACTGA
CACACATTCCACAGAATTAATTCGCGTTAAATTTTTGTTAAATCAGCTCATTTTTTAACCAATAGGCCGA
AATCGGCAAAATCCCTTATAAATCAAAAGAATAGACCGAGATAGGGT
[37 nt withheld, positions 1868-1904]
AAAGAACGTGGACTCCAACGTCAAAGG
[49 nt withheld, positions 1932-1980]
T
[91 nt withheld, positions 1982-2072]
G
[124 nt withheld, positions 2074-2197]
GGGGATACCCCCTAGAGCCCCAGCTGGTTCTTTCCGCCTCAGAAGCCATAGAGCCCACCGCATCCCCAGC
ATGCCTGCTATTGTCTTCCCAATCCTCCCCCTTGCTGTCCTGCCCCACCCCACCCCCCAGAATAGAATGA
CACCTACTCAGACAATGCGATGCAATTTCCTCATTTTATTAGGAAAGGACAGTGGGAGTGGCACCTTCCA
GGGTCAAGGAAGGCACGGGGGAGGGGCAAACAACAGATGGCTGGCAACTAGAAGGCACAGTCGAGGCTGA
TCAGCGAGCTCTAGCATTTAGGTGACACTATAGAATAGGGCCCTCTAGATGCATGCTCGAGCGGCCGCCA
GTGTGATGGATATCTGCAGAATTCTTAGCAGCAGCGTTTCTTTCGTTTACTGTTCTTCGTGAGCTTCACC
ACATCGTTCTGTTGTTGCTGCTGCTGTTTTGCCAGGTTGTCTTTCTTTGCTCGGAGGACCAGCTCCGTGA
TGCAGTTGAACATCTCTTCCACGTTGACATTCTCCTTGGCGCTGGTCTCGAACAACTGGATGCCCATCTG
CCCGGCGAATTTGTAGGCATCTTCCGTCTCCACCACCTTCCGCTCAGGGTCGTCATTCTTATTACCCACT
AATATTCGGCACACATCATCACAGTTCTGGTTGATTTCGTGAAGCCACCGCTTGACGTTGACAAAGGACT
CGGCACTGGTGACGTCGTAAACCACAATGACCCCGTGGGTCCCCCGATAATACGTGGAGGTGATGGTGCG
GAAGCGCTCCAGCCCCGCTGTGTCCCAGATCTGCAGCTTCACCTTCTCCCCGTTGATCTCCACGGTCCGG
ATCTTGAAATCCACTCCGATCGTGGTGATGTAGCTGCCTGAGAAAGTGTTGTCTGCAAAACGCAACAGTA
AACTGCTCTTGCCCACACCGCTGTCGCCGATGATGAGCAGCTTGAAGAGGTGGTCGTAGTCCCGGGCCAT
GGATCCCAGGTCCTCCTCTGAGATCAGCTTCTGCATTGATGCCATGGTGGCAAGCTTGGGTCTCCCTATA
GTGAGTCGTATTAATTTCGATAAGCCAGTAAGCAGTGGGTTCTCTAGTTAGCCAGAGAGCTCTGCTTATA
TAGACCTCCCACCGTACACGCCTACCGCCCATTTGCGTCAATGGGGCGGAGTTGTTACGACATTTTGGAA
AGTCCCGTTGATTTTGGTGCCAAAACAAACTCCCATTGACGTCAATGGGGTGGAGACTTGGAAATCCCCG
TGAGTCAAACCGCTATCCACGCCCATTGATGTACTGCCAAAACCGCATCACCATGGTAATAGCGATGACT
AATACGTAGATGTACTGCCAAGTAGGAAAGTCCCATAAGGTCATGTACTGGGCATAATGCCAGGCGGGCC
ATTTACCGTCATTGACGTCAATAGGGGGCGTACTTGGCATATGATACACTTGATGTACTGCCAAGTGGGC
AGTTTACCGTAAATACTCCACCCATTGACGTCAATGGAAAGTCCCTATTGGCGTTACTATGGGAACATAC
GTCATTATTGACGTCAATGGGCGGGGGTCGTTGGGCGGTCAGCCAGGCGGGCCATTTACCGTAAGTTATG
TAACGCGGAACTCCATATATGGGCTATGAACTAATGACCCCGTAATTGATTACTATTAATAACTAGTCAA
TAATCAATGTCAACGCGTATATCTGGCCCGTACATCGCGAAGCAGCGCAAAACGCCTAACCCTAAGCAGA
TTCTTCATGCAATTGTCGGTCAAGCCTTGCCTTGTTGTAGCTTAAATTTTGCTCGCGCACTACTCAGCGA
CCTCCAACACACAAGCAGGGAGCAGATACTGGCTTAACTATGCGGCATCAGAGCAGATTGTACTGAGAGT
GCACCATAGGGGATCGGGAGATCTCCCGATCCGTCGACGTCAGGTGGCACTTTTCGGGGAAATGTGCGCG
GAACCCCTATTTGTTTATTTTTCTAAATACATTCAAATATGTATCCGCTCATGAGACAATAACCCTGATA
AATGCTTCAATAATATTGAAAAAGGAAGAGTATGAGTATTCAACATTTCCGTGTCGCCCTTATTCCCTTT
TTTGCGGCATTTTGCCTTCCTGTTTTTGCTCACCCAGAAACGCTGGTGAAAGTAAAAGATGCTGAAGATC
AGTTGGGTGCACGAGTGGGTTACATCGAACTGGATCTCAACAGCGGTAAGATCCTTGAGAGTTTTCGCCC
CGAAGAACGTTTTCCAATGATGAGCACTTTTAAAGTTCTGCTATGTGGCGCGGTATTATCCCGTATTGAC
GCCGGGCAAGAGCAACTCGGTCGCCGCATACACTATTCTCAGAATGACTTGGTTGAGTACTCACCAGTCA
CAGAAAAGCATCTTACGGATGGCATGACAGTAAGAGAATTATGCAGTGCTGCCATAACCATGAGTGATAA
CACTGCGGCCAACTTACTTCTGACAACGATCGGAGGACCGAAGGAGCTAACCGCTTTTTTGCACAACATG
GGGGATCATGTAACTCGCCTTGATCGTTGGGAACCGGAGCTGAATGAAGCCATACCAAACGACGAGCGTG
ACACCACGATGCCTGTAGCAATGGCAACAACGTTGCGCAAACTATTAACTGGCGAACTACTTACTCTAGC
TTCCCGGCAACAATTAATAGACTGGATGGAGGCGGATAAAGTTGCAGGACCACTTCTGCGCTCGGCCCTT
CCGGCTGGCTGGTTTATTGCTGATAAATCTGGAGCCGGTGAGCGTGGGTCTCGCGGTATCATTGCAGCAC
TGGGGCCAGATGGTAAGCCCTCCCGTATCGTAGTTATCTACACGACGGGGAGTCAGGCAACTATGGATGA
ACGAAATAGACAGATCGCTGAGATAGGTGCCTCACTGATTAAGCATTGGTAACTGTCAGACCAAGTTTAC
TCATATATACTTTAGATTGATTTAAAACTTCATTTTTAATTTAAAAGGATCTAGGTGAAGATCCTTTTTG
ATAATCTCATGACCAAAATCCCTTAACGTGAGTTTTCGTTCCACTGAGCGTCAGACCCCGTAGAAAAGAT
CAAAGGATCTTCTTGAGATCCTTTTTTTCTGCGCGTAATCTGCTGCTTGCAAACAAAAAAACCACCGCTA
CCAGCGGTGGTTTGTTTGCCGGATCAAGAGCTACCAACTCTTTTTCCGAAGGTAACTGGCTTCAGCAGAG
CGCAGATACCAAATACTGTTCTTCTAGTGTAGCCGTAGTTAGGCCACCACTTCAAGAACTCTGTAGCACC
GCCTACATACCTCGCTCTGCTAATCCTGTTACCAGTGGCTGCTGCCAGTGGCGATAAGTCGTGTCTTACC
GGGTTGGACTCAAGACGATAGTTACCGGATAAGGCGCAGCGGTCGGGCTGAACGGGGGGTTCGTGCACAC
AGCCCAGCTTGGAGCGAACGACCTACACCGAACTGAGATACCTACAGCGTGAGCTATGAGAAAGCGCCAC
GCTTCCCGAAGGGAGAAAGGCGGACAGGTATCCGGTAAGCGGCAGGGTCGGAACAGGAGAGCGCACGAGG
GAGCTTCCAGGGGGAAACGCCTGGTATCTTTATAGTCCTGTCGGGTTTCGCCACCTCTGACTTGAGCGTC
GATTTTTGTGATGCTCGTCAGGGGGGCGGAGCCTATGGAAAAACGCCAGCAACGCGGCCTTTTTACGGTT
CCTGGCCTTTTGCTGGCCTTTTGCTCACATGTTCTTTCCTGCGTTATCCCCTGATTCTGTGGATAACCGT
ATTACCGCCTTTGAGTGAGCTGATACCGCTCGCCGCAGCCGAACGACCGAGCGCAGCGAGTCAGTGAGCG
AGGAAGCGGAAG
