>Addgene plasmid #47434 | Myc-Rab35 Q67L | addgene partial sequence | sequence record 68409 | CMV-F 5'-CGCAAATGGGCGGTAGGCGTG-3'
GAGCTCTCTGGCTAACTAGAGAACCCACTGCTTACTGGCTTATCGAAATTAATACGACTCACTATAGGGA
GACCCAAGCTTGCCACCATGGCATCAATGCAGAAGCTGATCTCAGAGGAGGACCTGGGATCCATGGCCCG
GGACTACGACCACCTCTTCAAGCTGCTCATCATCGGCGACAGCGGTGTGGGCAAGAGCAGTTTACTGTTG
CGTTTTGCAGACAACACTTTCTCAGGCAGCTACATCACCACGATCGGAGTGGATTTCAAGATCCGGACCG
TGGAGATCAACGGGGAGAAGGTGAAGCTGCAGATCTGGGACACAGCGGGGCTGGAGCGCTTCCGCACCAT
CACCTCCACGTATTATCGGGGGACCCACGGGGTCATTGTGGTTTACGACGTCACCAGTGCCGAGTCCTTT
GTCAACGTCAAGCGGTGGCTTCACGAAATCAACCAGAACTGTGATGATGTGTGCCGAATATTAGTGGGTA
ATAAGAATGACGACCCTGAGCGGAAGGTGGTGGAGACGGAAGATGCCTACAAATTCGCCGGGCAGATGGG
CATCCAGTTGTTCGAGACCAGCGCCAAGGAGAATGTCAACGTGGAAGAGATGTTCAACTGCATCACGGAG
CTGGTCCTCCGAGCAAAGAAAGACAACCTGGCAAAACAGCAGCAGCAACAACAGAACGATGTGGTGAAGC
TCACGAAGAACAGTAAACGAAAGAAACGCTGCTGCTAAGAATTCTGCAGATATCCATCACACTGGCGGCC
GCTCGAGCATGCATCTAGAGGGCCCTATTCTATAGTGTCACCTAAATGCTAGAGCTCGCTGATCAGCCTC
GACTGTGCCTTCTAGTTGCCAGCCATCTGTTGTTTGCCCCTCCCCCGTGCCTTCCTTGACC
